Addgene plasmid #35648: pAAVscCBPI TuDmiR122Gpluc7xlet7BT
Depositing lab: Phillip Zamore. Depositing organization: University of Massachusetts, Worcester. Publication: Long-term, efficient inhibition of microRNA function in mice using rAAV vectors. Xie J, Ameres SL, Friedline R, Hung JH, Zhang Y, Xie Q, Zhong L, Su Q, He R, Li M, Li H, Mu X, Zhang H, Broderick JA, Kim JK, Weng Z, Flotte TR, Zamore PD, Gao G. Nat Methods. 2012 Mar 4;9(4):403-9. doi: 10.1038/nmeth.1903. PubMed 22388288.
Backbone
  Vector backbone: pAAVscCBPIGpluc7xlet-7BT
  Backbone size w/o insert (bp): 4895
  Vector type: AAV
Growth in bacteria
  Bacterial resistance: Ampicillin, 100 μg/mL
  Growth temperature: 37°C
  Growth strain: NEB Stable
  Copy number: High Copy
Gene/Insert
  Gene/Insert name: TuD miR-122
  Species: Synthetic
  Insert size (bp): 461
  Promoter: U6
  Cloning method: Restriction Enzyme; 5′ cloning site PpuMI (destroyed during cloning); 3′ cloning site PpuMI (destroyed during cloning)
  Sequencing primers: 5′ gagggcctatttcccatgat
Terms and licenses: Academic/Nonprofit Terms; Industry Terms: Not Available to Industry
How to cite: pAAVscCBPI TuDmiR122Gpluc7xlet7BT was a gift from Phillip Zamore (Addgene plasmid # 35648 ; http://n2t.net/addgene:35648 ; RRID:Addgene_35648)
