[The description below was written by a language model from this plasmid's Addgene catalogue record and pLannotate feature annotations shown in this document.]
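Description:
pAAVscCBPI TuDmiR122Gpluc7xlet7BT is a 5,355 bp AAV transfer plasmid, and the "sc" in its name indicates a self-complementary rAAV genome design. It is built on the pAAVscCBPIGpluc7xlet-7BT backbone. Two AAV2 inverted terminal repeat fragments, one of which spans the plasmid origin, flank the payload and define the region that would be packaged into recombinant AAV particles. The bacterial portion carries a high-copy ColE1/pUC-type origin, an f1 origin, an ampicillin resistance gene with its own promoter, and residual lac elements (lacZα and lacI fragments, lac promoter and operator, CAP site) left over from a pBluescript-like ancestor.

Between the ITRs lies a Pol II reporter unit: CMV enhancer fragments fused to the chicken β-actin promoter ("CB"), followed by a modified SV40 intron, a human codon-optimised secreted Gaussia luciferase coding sequence and a bGH polyadenylation signal. The 461 bp synthetic insert, a human U6 (Pol III) promoter driving a "tough decoy" (TuD) RNA against miR-122, was cloned into a PpuMI site that was destroyed in the process. In the annotation it sits between the two SV40 intron fragments, so the decoy cassette is embedded within the intron of the luciferase transcript. The name also implies seven let-7 binding (bulged target) sites associated with the luciferase unit. These are not annotated in the feature table, although an unannotated gap between the luciferase CDS and the poly(A) signal would be consistent with a 3′ UTR location.

The associated publication concerns long-term inhibition of microRNA function in mice using rAAV vectors. This fits a design in which the TuD RNA sequesters miR-122 while the secreted luciferase provides a readily assayed reporter, apparently responsive to let-7 in this version.
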