Features (pLannotate 1.2.2; 20 found; start..end, strand, type, name):
    149..165     +  enhancer       CMV enhancer (fragment): human cytomegalovirus immediate early enhancer
    171..449     +  enhancer       CMV enhancer (fragment): human cytomegalovirus immediate early enhancer
    456..725     +  promoter       chicken β-actin promoter: No description available
    739..755     +  misc_feature   MCS (fragment): pBluescript multiple cloning site
    797..827     +  intron         SV40 intron (fragment): modified SV40 intron with splice donor and acceptor sites
    912..1152    +  promoter       U6 promoter: RNA polymerase III promoter for human U6 snRNA
   1293..1358    +  intron         SV40 intron (fragment): modified SV40 intron with splice donor and acceptor sites
   1439..1995    +  CDS            hGLuc (fragment): secreted Gaussia luciferase human codon-optimized
   2174..2285    +  polyA_signal   bGH poly(A) signal: bovine growth hormone polyadenylation signal
   2405..2535    +  repeat_region  AAV2 ITR (fragment): inverted terminal repeat of adeno-associated virus serotype 2 inverted
   2549..2706    +  CDS            lacZα (fragment): LacZα fragment of β-galactosidase; lacZ fragment
   2711..3139    +  rep_origin     f1 ori (sequence partly withheld): f1 bacteriophage origin of replication; arrow indicates direction of (+) strand synthesis
   3192..3296    +  promoter       AmpR promoter: bla
   3297..4157    +  CDS            AmpR: β-lactamase; bla; confers resistance to ampicillin, carbenicillin, and related antibiotics
   4328..4916    +  rep_origin     ori: high-copy-number ColE1/pMB1/pBR322/pUC origin of replication
   5099..5191    +  CDS            lacI (fragment): lac repressor; lacI; The lac repressor binds to the lac operator to inhibit transcription in E. coli. This inhibition can be relieved by adding lactose or isopropyl-β-D-thiogalactopyranoside (IPTG).
   5204..5225    +  protein_bind   CAP binding site: CAP binding activates transcription in the presence of cAMP. E. coli catabolite activator protein
   5240..5270    +  promoter       lac promoter: promoter for the E. coli lac operon
   5278..5294    +  protein_bind   lac operator: The lac repressor binds to the lac operator to inhibit transcription in E. coli. This inhibition can be relieved by adding lactose or isopropyl-β-D-thiogalactopyranoside (IPTG). lac repressor encoded by lacI
   5355..105     -  repeat_region  AAV2 ITR (fragment) (across the origin): inverted terminal repeat of adeno-associated virus serotype 2 inverted
>Addgene plasmid #35648 | pAAVscCBPI TuDmiR122Gpluc7xlet7BT | depositor full sequence | sequence record 43851 | pAAVscCBPI TuDmiR122Gpluc7xlet7BT sequence 5355 bps
CTGCGCGCTCGCTCGCTCACTGAGGCCGCCCGGGCAAAGCCCGGGCGTCGGGCGACCTTTGGTCGCCCGG
CCTCAGTGAGCGAGCGAGCGCGCAGAGAGGGAGTGTAGCCATGCTCTAGGAAGATCAATTCGGTACAATT
CACGCGTCGACATTGATTATTGACTCTGGTCGTTACATAACTTACGGTAAATGGCCCGCCTGGCTGACCG
CCCAACGACCCCGCCCATTGACGTCAATAATGACGTATGTTCCCATAGTAACGCCAATAGGGACTTTCCA
TTGACGTCAATGGGTGGAGTATTTACGGTAAACTGCCCACTTGGCAGTACATCAAGTGTATCATATGCCA
AGTACGCCCCCTATTGACGTCAATGACGGTAAATGGCCCGCCTGGCATTATGCCCAGTACATGACCTTAT
GGGACTTTCCTACTTGGCAGTACATCTACTCGAGGCCACGTTCTGCTTCACTCTCCCCATCTCCCCCCCC
TCCCCACCCCCAATTTTGTATTTATTTATTTTTTAATTATTTTGTGCAGCGATGGGGGCGGGGGGGGGGG
GGGGGGGGGCGCGCGCCAGGCGGGGCGGGGCGGGGCGAGGGGCGGGGCGGGGCGAGGCGGAGAGGTGCGG
CGGCAGCCAATCAGAGCGGCGCGCTCCGAAAGTTTCCTTTTATGGCGAGGCGGCGGCGGCGGCGGCCCTA
TAAAAAGCGAAGCGCGCGGCGGGCGGGAGCGGGATCAGCCACCGCGGTGGCGGCCCTAGAGTCGATCGAG
GAACTGAAAAACCAGAAAGTTAACTGGTAAGTTTAGTCTTTTTGTCTTTTATTTCAGCCCCAGTGGAAAG
ACGCGCAGGCAAAACGCACCACGTGACGGAGCGTGACCGCGCGCCGAGCGCGCGCCAAGGTCGGGCAGGA
AGAGGGCCTATTTCCCATGATTCCTTCATATTTGCATATACGATACAAGGCTGTTAGAGAGATAATTAGA
ATTAATTTGACTGTAAACACAAAGATATTAGTACAAAATACGTGACGTAGAAAGTAATAATTTCTTGGGT
AGTTTGCAGTTTTAAAATTATGTTTTAAAATGGACTATCATATGCTTACCGTAACTTGAAAGTATTTCGA
TTTCTTGGGTTTATATATCTTGTGGAAAGGACGCGGGATCCGACGGCGCTAGGATCATCAACCAAACACC
ATTGATCTTCACACTCCACAAGTATTCTGGTCACAGAATACAACCAAACACCATTGATCTTCACACTCCA
CAAGATGATCCTAGCGCCGTCTTTTTTAAGCTGTCCCGGATCCGGTGGTGGTGCAAATCAAAGAACTGCT
CCTCAGTGGATGTTGCCTTTACTTCTAGGCCTGTACGGAAGTGTTACTTCTGCTCTAAAAGCTGCGGAAT
TGTACCCGCGGCCGATCCACCGGTCGCCACCATCTAGCATGGGAGTCAAAGTTCTGTTTGCCCTGATCTG
CATCGCTGTGGCCGAGGCCAAGCCCACCGAGAACAACGAAGACTTCAACATCGTGGCCGTGGCCAGCAAC
TTCGCGACCACGGATCTCGATGCTGACCGCGGGAAGTTGCCCGGCAAGAAGCTGCCGCTGGAGGTGCTCA
AAGAGATGGAAGCCAATGCCCGGAAAGCTGGCTGCACCAGGGGCTGTCTGATCTGCCTGTCCCACATCAA
GTGCACGCCCAAGATGAAGAAGTTCATCCCAGGACGCTGCCACACCTACGAAGGCGACAAAGAGTCCGCA
CAGGGCGGCATAGGCGAGGCGATCGTCGACATTCCTGAGATTCCTGGGTTCAAGGACTTGGAGCCCATGG
AGCAGTTCATCGCACAGGTCGATCTGTGTGTGGACTGCACAACTGGCTGCCTCAAAGGGCTTGCCAACGT
GCAGTGTTCTGACCTGCTCAAGAAGTGGCTGCCGCAACGCTGTGCGACCTTTGCCAGCAAGATCCAGGGC
CAGGTGGACAAGATCAAGGGGGCCGGTGGTGACTAGCTCGACGCTGATCCTAGAAACTATACAAAACCTA
CCTCAAACCACACAAAACCTACCTCAAACCATACAAAACCTACCTCAAACTATGCAAAACCTACCTCTAA
CTATACAAAACCTACCTCAAACTGTACAAAACCTACCTCAAACCATACAAAACCTACCTCAGATCAGCCT
CGACTGTGCCTTCTAGTTGCCAGCCATCTGTTGTTTGCCCCTCCCCCGTGCCTTCCTTGACCCTGGAAGG
TGCCACTCCCACTGTCCTTTCCTAATAAAATGAGGAAATTGCATCGCATTGTCTGAGTAGGTGTCATTCT
ATTCTGGGGGGTGGGGTGGGGCAGGACAGCAAGGGGGAGGATTGGGAAGACAATTAGGTAGATAAGTAGC
ATGGCGGGTTAATCATTAACTACAAGGAACCCCTAGTGATGGAGTTGGCCACTCCCTCTCTGCGCGCTCG
CTCGCTCACTGAGGCCGGGCGACCAAAGGTCGCCCGACGCCCGGGCTTTGCCCGGGCGGCCTCAGTGAGC
GAGCGAGCGCGCAGCCTTAATTAACCTAATTCACTGGCCGTCGTTTTACAACGTCGTGACTGGGAAAACC
CTGGCGTTACCCAACTTAATCGCCTTGCAGCACATCCCCCTTTCGCCAGCTGGCGTAATAGCGAAGAGGC
CCGCACCGATCGCCCTTCCCAACAGTTGCGCAGCCTGAATGGCGAATGGG
[124 nt withheld, positions 2711-2834]
C
[91 nt withheld, positions 2836-2926]
A
[49 nt withheld, positions 2928-2976]
CCTTTGACGTTGGAGTCCACGTTCTTT
[37 nt withheld, positions 3004-3040]
ACCCTATCTCGGTCTATTCTTTTGATTTATAAGGGATTTTGCCGATTTCGGCCTATTGGTTAAAAAATGA
GCTGATTTAACAAAAATTTAACGCGAATTTTAACAAAATATTAACGCTTACAATTTAGGTGGCACTTTTC
GGGGAAATGTGCGCGGAACCCCTATTTGTTTATTTTTCTAAATACATTCAAATATGTATCCGCTCATGAG
ACAATAACCCTGATAAATGCTTCAATAATATTGAAAAAGGAAGAGTATGAGTATTCAACATTTCCGTGTC
GCCCTTATTCCCTTTTTTGCGGCATTTTGCCTTCCTGTTTTTGCTCACCCAGAAACGCTGGTGAAAGTAA
AAGATGCTGAAGATCAGTTGGGTGCACGAGTGGGTTACATCGAACTGGATCTCAACAGCGGTAAGATCCT
TGAGAGTTTTCGCCCCGAAGAACGTTTTCCAATGATGAGCACTTTTAAAGTTCTGCTATGTGGCGCGGTA
TTATCCCGTATTGACGCCGGGCAAGAGCAACTCGGTCGCCGCATACACTATTCTCAGAATGACTTGGTTG
AGTACTCACCAGTCACAGAAAAGCATCTTACGGATGGCATGACAGTAAGAGAATTATGCAGTGCTGCCAT
AACCATGAGTGATAACACTGCGGCCAACTTACTTCTGACAACGATCGGAGGACCGAAGGAGCTAACCGCT
TTTTTGCACAACATGGGGGATCATGTAACTCGCCTTGATCGTTGGGAACCGGAGCTGAATGAAGCCATAC
CAAACGACGAGCGTGACACCACGATGCCTGTAGCAATGGCAACAACGTTGCGCAAACTATTAACTGGCGA
ACTACTTACTCTAGCTTCCCGGCAACAATTAATAGACTGGATGGAGGCGGATAAAGTTGCAGGACCACTT
CTGCGCTCGGCCCTTCCGGCTGGCTGGTTTATTGCTGATAAATCTGGAGCCGGTGAGCGTGGGTCTCGCG
GTATCATTGCAGCACTGGGGCCAGATGGTAAGCCCTCCCGTATCGTAGTTATCTACACGACGGGGAGTCA
GGCAACTATGGATGAACGAAATAGACAGATCGCTGAGATAGGTGCCTCACTGATTAAGCATTGGTAACTG
TCAGACCAAGTTTACTCATATATACTTTAGATTGATTTAAAACTTCATTTTTAATTTAAAAGGATCTAGG
TGAAGATCCTTTTTGATAATCTCATGACCAAAATCCCTTAACGTGAGTTTTCGTTCCACTGAGCGTCAGA
CCCCGTAGAAAAGATCAAAGGATCTTCTTGAGATCCTTTTTTTCTGCGCGTAATCTGCTGCTTGCAAACA
AAAAAACCACCGCTACCAGCGGTGGTTTGTTTGCCGGATCAAGAGCTACCAACTCTTTTTCCGAAGGTAA
CTGGCTTCAGCAGAGCGCAGATACCAAATACTGTTCTTCTAGTGTAGCCGTAGTTAGGCCACCACTTCAA
GAACTCTGTAGCACCGCCTACATACCTCGCTCTGCTAATCCTGTTACCAGTGGCTGCTGCCAGTGGCGAT
AAGTCGTGTCTTACCGGGTTGGACTCAAGACGATAGTTACCGGATAAGGCGCAGCGGTCGGGCTGAACGG
GGGGTTCGTGCACACAGCCCAGCTTGGAGCGAACGACCTACACCGAACTGAGATACCTACAGCGTGAGCT
ATGAGAAAGCGCCACGCTTCCCGAAGGGAGAAAGGCGGACAGGTATCCGGTAAGCGGCAGGGTCGGAACA
GGAGAGCGCACGAGGGAGCTTCCAGGGGGAAACGCCTGGTATCTTTATAGTCCTGTCGGGTTTCGCCACC
TCTGACTTGAGCGTCGATTTTTGTGATGCTCGTCAGGGGGGCGGAGCCTATGGAAAAACGCCAGCAACGC
GGCCTTTTTACGGTTCCTGGCCTTTTGCTGGCCTTTTGCTCACATGTTCTTTCCTGCGTTATCCCCTGAT
TCTGTGGATAACCGTATTACCGCCTTTGAGTGAGCTGATACCGCTCGCCGCAGCCGAACGACCGAGCGCA
GCGAGTCAGTGAGCGAGGAAGCGGAAGAGCGCCCAATACGCAAACCGCCTCTCCCCGCGCGTTGGCCGAT
TCATTAATGCAGCTGGCACGACAGGTTTCCCGACTGGAAAGCGGGCAGTGAGCGCAACGCAATTAATGTG
AGTTAGCTCACTCATTAGGCACCCCAGGCTTTACACTTTATGCTTCCGGCTCGTATGTTGTGTGGAATTG
TGAGCGGATAACAATTTCACACAGGAAACAGCTATGACCATGATTACGCCAGATTTAATTAAGGCCTTAA
TTAGG
