>Addgene plasmid #35648 | pAAVscCBPI TuDmiR122Gpluc7xlet7BT | addgene partial sequence | sequence record 46385 | BGH-rev 5'-TAGAAGGCACAGTCGAGG-3'
TTTGAGGTAGGTTTTGTATAGTTAGAGGTAGGTTTTGCATAGTTTGAGGTAGGTTTTGTATGGTTTGAGG
TAGGTTTTGTGTGGTTTGAGGTAGGTTTTGTATAGTTTCTAGGATCAGCGTCGAGCTAGTCACCACCGGC
CCCCTTGATCTTGTCCACCTGGCCCTGGATCTTGCTGGCAAAGGTCGCACAGCGTTGCGGCAGCCACTTC
TTGAGCAGGTCAGAACACTGCACGTTGGCAAGCCCTTTGAGGCAGCCAGTTGTGCAGTCCACACACAGAT
CGACCTGTGCGATGAACTGCTCCATGGGCTCCAAGTCCTTGAACCCAGGAATCTCAGGAATGTCGACGAT
CGCCTCGCCTATGCCGCCCTGTGCGGACTCTTTGTCGCCTTCGTAGGTGTGGCAGCGTCCTGGGATGAAC
TTCTTCATCTTGGGCGTGCACTTGATGTGGGACAGGCAGATCAGACAGCCCCTGGTGCAGCCAGCTTTCC
GGGCATTGGCTTCCATCTCTTTGAGCACCTCCAGCGGCAGCTTCTTGCCGGGCAACTTCCCGCGGTCAGC
ATCGAGATCCGTGGTCGCGAAGTTGCTGGCCACGGCCACGATGTTGAAGTCTTCGTTGTTCTCGGTGGGC
TTGGCCTCGGCCACAGCGATGCAGATCAGGGCAAACAGAACTT
