>Addgene plasmid #35648 | pAAVscCBPI TuDmiR122Gpluc7xlet7BT | addgene partial sequence | sequence record 134902 | hU6-F 5'-GAGGGCCTATTTCCCATGATT-3'
AGGCTGTTAGAGAGATAATTAGAATTAATTTGACTGTAAACACAAAGATATTAGTACAAAATACGTGACG
TAGAAAGTAATAATTTCTTGGGTAGTTTGCAGTTTTAAAATTATGTTTTAAAATGGACTATCATATGCTT
ACCGTAACTTGAAAGTATTTCGATTTCTTGGGTTTATATATCTTGTGGAAAGGACGCGGGATCCGACGGC
GCTAGGATCATCAACCAAACACCATTGATCTTCACACTCCACAAGTATTCTGGTCACAGAATACAACCAA
ACACCATTGATCTTCACACTCCACAAGATGATCCTAGCGCCGTCTTTTTTAAGCTGTCCCGGATCCGGTG
GTGGTGCAAATCAAAGAACTGCTCCTCAGTGGATGTTGCCTTTACTTCTAGGCCTGTACGGAAGTGTTAC
TTCTGCTCTAAAAGCTGCGGAATTGTACCCGCGGCCGATCCACCGGTCGCCACCATCTAGCATGGGAGTC
AAAGTTCTGTTTGCCCTGATCTGCATCGCTGTGGCCGAGGCCAAGCCCACCGAGAACAACGAAGACTTCA
ACATCGTGGCCGTGGCCAGCAACTTCGCGACCACGGATCTCGATGCTGACCGCGGGAAGTTGCCCGGCAA
GAAGCTGCCGCTGGAGGTGCTCAAAGAGATGGAAGCCAATGCCCGGAAAGCTGGCTGCACCAGGGGCTGT
CTGATCTGCCTGTCCCACATCAAGTGCACGCCCAAGATGAAGAAGTTCATCCCAGGACGCTGCCACACCT
ACGAAGGCGACAAAGAGTCCGCACAGGGCGGCATAGGCGAGGCGATCGTCGACATTCCTGAGATTCCTGG
GTTCAAGGACTTGGAGCCCATGGAGCAGTTCATCGCACAGGTCGATCTGTGTGTGGACTGCACAACTGGC
TGCCTCAAAGGG
